>Addgene plasmid #141833 | TFORF1520 | addgene full sequence | sequence record 415128 | Addgene NGS Result
TTAATGTAGTCTTATGCAATACTCTTGTAGTCTTGCAACATGGTAACGATGAGTTAGCAACATGCCTTAC
AAGGAGAGAAAAAGCACCGTGCATGCCGATTGGTGGAAGTAAGGTGGTACGATCGTGCCTTATTAGGAAG
GCAACAGACGGGTCTGACATGGATTGGACGAACCACTGAATTGCCGCATTGCAGAGATATTGTATTTAAG
TGCCTAGCTCGATACATAAACGGGTCTCTCTGGTTAGACCAGATCTGAGCCTGGGAGCTCTCTGGCTAAC
TAGGGAACCCACTGCTTAAGCCTCAATAAAGCTTGCCTTGAGTGCTTCAAGTAGTGTGTGCCCGTCTGTT
GTGTGACTCTGGTAACTAGAGATCCCTCAGACCCTTTTAGTCAGTGTGGAAAATCTCTAGCAGTGGCGCC
CGAACAGGGACTTGAAAGCGAAAGGGAAACCAGAGGAGCTCTCTCGACGCAGGACTCGGCTTGCTGAAGC
GCGCACGGCAAGAGGCGAGGGGCGGCGACTGGTGAGTACGCCAAAAATTTTGACTAGCGGAGGCTAGAAG
GAGAGAGATGGGTGCGAGAGCGTCAGTATTAAGCGGGGGAGAATTAGATCGCGATGGGAAAAAATTCGGT
TAAGGCCAGGGGGAAAGAAAAAATATAAATTAAAACATATAGTATGGGCAAGCAGGGAGCTAGAACGATT
CGCAGTTAATCCTGGCCTGTTAGAAACATCAGAAGGCTGTAGACAAATACTGGGACAGCTACAACCATCC
CTTCAGACAGGATCAGAAGAACTTAGATCATTATATAATACAGTAGCAACCCTCTATTGTGTGCATCAAA
GGATAGAGATAAAAGACACCAAGGAAGCTTTAGACAAGATAGAGGAAGAGCAAAACAAAAGTAAGACCAC
CGCACAGCAAGCGGCCGCTGATCTTCAGACCTGGAGGAGGAGATATGAGGGACAATTGGAGAAGTGAATT
ATATAAATATAAAGTAGTAAAAATTGAACCATTAGGAGTAGCACCCACCAAGGCAAAGAGAAGAGTGGTG
CAGAGAGAAAAAAGAGCAGTGGGAATAGGAGCTTTGTTCCTTGGGTTCTTGGGAGCAGCAGGAAGCACTA
TGGGCGCAGCGTCAATGACGCTGACGGTACAGGCCAGACAATTATTGTCTGGTATAGTGCAGCAGCAGAA
CAATTTGCTGAGGGCTATTGAGGCGCAACAGCATCTGTTGCAACTCACAGTCTGGGGCATCAAGCAGCTC
CAGGCAAGAATCCTGGCTGTGGAAAGATACCTAAAGGATCAACAGCTCCTGGGGATTTGGGGTTGCTCTG
GAAAACTCATTTGCACCACTGCTGTGCCTTGGAATGCTAGTTGGAGTAATAAATCTCTGGAACAGATTTG
GAATCACACGACCTGGATGGAGTGGGACAGAGAAATTAACAATTACACAAGCTTAATACACTCCTTAATT
GAAGAATCGCAAAACCAGCAAGAAAAGAATGAACAAGAATTATTGGAATTAGATAAATGGGCAAGTTTGT
GGAATTGGTTTAACATAACAAATTGGCTGTGGTATATAAAATTATTCATAATGATAGTAGGAGGCTTGGT
AGGTTTAAGAATAGTTTTTGCTGTACTTTCTATAGTGAATAGAGTTAGGCAGGGATATTCACCATTATCG
TTTCAGACCCACCTCCCAACCCCGAGGGGACCCATGCATTGCATCTCAATTAGTCAGCAACCAGGTGTGG
AAAGTCCCCAGGCTCCCCAGCAGGCAGAAGTATGCAAAGCATGCGTCTCAATTAGTCAGCAACCATAGTC
CCGCCCCTAACTCCGCCCATCCCGCCCCTAACTCCGCCCAGTTCCGCCCATTCTCCGCCCCATGGCTGAC
TAATTTTTTTTATTTATGCAGAGGCCGAGGCCGCCTCGGCCTCTGAGCTATTCCAGAAGTAGTGAGGAGG
CTTTTTTGGAGGCCTAGGCTTTTGCAAAAAGCTTTCTAGAGGTACCACCGGAGCTTACCATGACCGAGTA
CAAGCCCACGGTGCGCCTCGCCACCCGCGACGACGTCCCCAGGGCCGTACGCACCCTCGCCGCCGCGTTC
GCCGACTACCCCGCCACGCGCCACACCGTCGATCCGGACCGCCACATCGAGCGGGTCACCGAGCTGCAAG
AACTCTTCCTCACGCGCGTCGGGCTCGACATCGGCAAGGTGTGGGTCGCGGACGACGGCGCCGCCGTGGC
GGTCTGGACCACGCCGGAGAGCGTCGAAGCGGGGGCGGTGTTCGCCGAGATCGGCCCGCGCATGGCCGAG
TTGAGCGGTTCCCGGCTGGCCGCGCAGCAACAGATGGAAGGCCTCCTGGCGCCGCACCGGCCCAAGGAGC
CCGCGTGGTTCCTGGCCACCGTCGGCGTCTCGCCCGACCACCAGGGCAAGGGTCTGGGCAGCGCCGTCGT
GCTCCCCGGAGTGGAGGCGGCCGAGCGCGCCGGGGTGCCCGCCTTCCTGGAGACCTCCGCGCCCCGCAAC
CTCCCCTTCTACGAGCGGCTCGGCTTCACCGTCACCGCCGACGTCGAGGTGCCCGAAGGACCGCGCACCT
GGTGCATGACCCGCAAGCCCGGTGCCAGTTAACGAATTCTAGATCTTGAGACAAATGGCAGTATTCATCC
ACAATTTTAAAAGAAAAGGGGGGATTGGGGGGTACAGTGCAGGGGAAAGAATAGTAGACATAATAGCAAC
AGACATACAAACTAAAGAATTACAAAAACAAATTACAAAAATTCAAAATTTTCGGGTTTATTACAGGGAC
AGCAGAGATCCACTTTGGCGCCGGCTCGAGGCCTGCAGGTGCAAAGATGGATAAAGTTTTAAACAGAGAG
GAATCTTTGCAGCTAATGGACCTTCTAGGTCTTGAAAGGAGTGGGAATTGGCTCCGGTGCCCGTCAGTGG
GCAGAGCGCACATCGCCCACAGTCCCCGAGAAGTTGGGGGGAGGGGTCGGCAATTGAACCGGTGCCTAGA
GAAGGTGGCGCGGGGTAAACTGGGAAAGTGATGTCGTGTACTGGCTCCGCCTTTTTCCCGAGGGTGGGGG
AGAACCGTATATAAGTGCAGTAGTCGCCGTGAACGTTCTTTTTCGCAACGGGTTTGCCGCCAGAACACAG
GTAAGTGCCGTGTGTGGTTCCCGCGGGCCTGGCCTCTTTACGGGTTATGGCCCTTGCGTGCCTTGAATTA
CTTCCACCTGGCTGCAGTACGTGATTCTTGATCCCGAGCTTCGGGTTGGAAGTGGGTGGGAGAGTTCGAG
GCCTTGCGCTTAAGGAGCCCCTTCGCCTCGTGCTTGAGTTGAGGCCTGGCCTGGGCGCTGGGGCCGCCGC
GTGCGAATCTGGTGGCACCTTCGCGCCTGTCTCGCTGCTTTCGATAAGTCTCTAGCCATTTAAAATTTTT
GATGACCTGCTGCGACGCTTTTTTTCTGGCAAGATAGTCTTGTAAATGCGGGCCAAGATCTGCACACTGG
TATTTCGGTTTTTGGGGCCGCGGGCGGCGACGGGGCCCGTGCGTCCCAGCGCACATGTTCGGCGAGGCGG
GGCCTGCGAGCGCGGCCACCGAGAATCGGACGGGGGTAGTCTCAAGCTGGCCGGCCTGCTCTGGTGCCTG
GCCTCGCGCCGCCGTGTATCGCCCCGCCCTGGGCGGCAAGGCTGGCCCGGTCGGCACCAGTTGCGTGAGC
GGAAAGATGGCCGCTTCCCGGCCCTGCTGCAGGGAGCTCAAAATGGAGGACGCGGCGCTCGGGAGAGCGG
GCGGGTGAGTCACCCACACAAAGGAAAAGGGCCTTTCCGTCCTCAGCCGTCGCTTCATGTGACTCCACGG
AGTACCGGGCGCCGTCCAGGCACCTCGATTAGTTCTCGAGCTTTTGGAGTACGTCGTCTTTAGGTTGGGG
GGAGGGGTTTTATGCGATGGAGTTTCCCCACACTGAGTGGGTGGAGACTGAAGTTAGGCCAGCTTGGCAC
TTGATGTAATTCTCCTTGGAATTTGCCCTTTTTGAGTTTGGATCTTGGTTCATTCTCAAGCCTCAGACAG
TGGTTCAAAGTTTTTTTCTTCCATTTCAGGTGTCGTGAGGCTAGCACCGCCACCATGTTTCGAGCTGGGG
CAGAGGGAGCAGAGAAGGAGCCCTCACCGCGGCCGGAATGCAGAGCGGACCCTGGCCCAGGACTGGGTTT
CCCTTTAGGCTCGGGCCTACCCTGGCCCTCGCTGTTGGAATCTCCAGGAGGCCGCATTTTAGATATCCCC
TGCAAAGTGTGTGGCGACCGCAGCTCGGGGAAGCACTACGGGGTCTACGCCTGCGACGGCTGCTCAGGTT
TTTTCAAACGGAGCATCCGAAGGAATAGGACCTATGTCTGCAAATCTGGAAACCAGGGAGGCTGTCCGGT
GGACAAGACGCACAGAAACCAGTGCAGGGCGTGTCGGCTGAAGAAGTGTTTGGAAGTCAACATGAACAAA
GACGCCGTGCAGCACGAGCGGGGGCCTCGGACGTCCACCATCCGCAAGCAAGTGGCCCTCTACTTCCGTG
GACACAAGGAGGAGAACGGGGCCGCCGCGCACTTTCCCTCGGCGGCGCTCCCTGCGCCGGCCTTCTTCAC
CGCGGTCACGCAGCTGGAGCCGCACGGCCTGGAGCTGGCCGCGGTGTCCACCACTCCAGAGCGGCAGACC
CTCGTGAGCCTGGCTCAGCCCACGCCCAAGTACCCCCATGAAGTGAATGGGACCCCAATGTATCTCTATG
AAGTGGCCACGGAGTCGGTGTGTGAATCAGCTGCCAGACTTCTCTTCATGAGCATCAAGTGGGCTAAGAG
TGTGCCAGCCTTCTCCACGCTGTCTTTGCAAGACCAGCTGATGCTTTTGGAAGATGCTTGGAGAGAACTG
TTTGTTCTAGGAATAGCACAATGGGCCATTCCGGTTGATGCTAACACTCTACTGGCTGTATCTGGCATGA
ACGGTGACAACACAGATTCCCAGAAGCTGAACAAGATCATATCTGAAATACAGGCTTTACAAGAGGTGGT
GGCTCGATTTAGACAACTCCGGTTAGATGCTACTGAATTTGCCTGTCTAAAATGCATCGTCACTTTCAAA
GCCGTTCCTACACATAGTGGTTCTGAACTGAGAAGTTTCCGGAATGCTGCCGCCATTGCAGCCCTTCAAG
ATGAGGCTCAGCTAACGCTCAACAGCTACATCCATACCAGATATCCCACTCAACCCTGTCGCTTTGGAAA
ACTCCTGTTGCTTTTGCCAGCTTTACGTTCTATTAGCCCATCAACTATAGAAGAAGTGTTTTTCAAAAAA
ACCATCGGCAATGTGCCAATTACAAGACTGCTTTCAGATATGTACAAATCCAGTGATATCTAGTAATGAA
CTAGTCCGTAACTTGAAAGTATTTCGATTTCTTGGCTTTATATATCTTGTGGAAAGGACGAGTGATGCCT
GTTTCATGGAGTAGTACGCGTTAAGTCGACAATCAACCTCTGGATTACAAAATTTGTGAAAGATTGACTG
GTATTCTTAACTATGTTGCTCCTTTTACGCTATGTGGATACGCTGCTTTAATGCCTTTGTATCATGCTAT
TGCTTCCCGTATGGCTTTCATTTTCTCCTCCTTGTATAAATCCTGGTTGCTGTCTCTTTATGAGGAGTTG
TGGCCCGTTGTCAGGCAACGTGGCGTGGTGTGCACTGTGTTTGCTGACGCAACCCCCACTGGTTGGGGCA
TTGCCACCACCTGTCAGCTCCTTTCCGGGACTTTCGCTTTCCCCCTCCCTATTGCCACGGCGGAACTCAT
CGCCGCCTGCCTTGCCCGCTGCTGGACAGGGGCTCGGCTGTTGGGCACTGACAATTCCGTGGTGTTGTCG
GGGAAATCATCGTCCTTTCCTTGGCTGCTCGCCTGTGTTGCCACCTGGATTCTGCGCGGGACGTCCTTCT
GCTACGTCCCTTCGGCCCTCAATCCAGCGGACCTTCCTTCCCGCGGCCTGCTGCCGGCTCTGCGGCCTCT
TCCGCGTCTTCGCCTTCGCCCTCAGACGAGTCGGATCTCCCTTTGGGCCGCCTCCCCGCGTCGACTTTAA
GACCAATGACTTACAAGGCAGCTGTAGATCTTAGCCACTTTTTAAAAGAAAAGGGGGGACTGGAAGGGCT
AATTCACTCCCAACGAAGACAAGATCTGCTTTTTGCTTGTACTGGGTCTCTCTGGTTAGACCAGATCTGA
GCCTGGGAGCTCTCTGGCTAACTAGGGAACCCACTGCTTAAGCCTCAATAAAGCTTGCCTTGAGTGCTTC
AAGTAGTGTGTGCCCGTCTGTTGTGTGACTCTGGTAACTAGAGATCCCTCAGACCCTTTTAGTCAGTGTG
GAAAATCTCTAGCAGTACGTATAGTAGTTCATGTCATCTTATTATTCAGTATTTATAACTTGCAAAGAAA
TGAATATCAGAGAGTGAGAGGAACTTGTTTATTGCAGCTTATAATGGTTACAAATAAAGCAATAGCATCA
CAAATTTCACAAATAAAGCATTTTTTTCACTGCATTCTAGTTGTGGTTTGTCCAAACTCATCAATGTATC
TTATCATGTCTGGCTCTAGCTATCCCGCCCCTAACTCCGCCCATCCCGCCCCTAACTCCGCCCAGTTCCG
CCCATTCTCCGCCCCATGGCTGACTAATTTTTTTTATTTATGCAGAGGCCGAGGCCGCCTCGGCCTCTGA
GCTATTCCAGAAGTAGTGAGGAGGCTTTTTTGGAGGCCTAGGGACGTACCCAATTCGCCCTATAGTGAGT
CGTATTACGCGCGCTCACTGGCCGTCGTTTTACAACGTCGTGACTGGGAAAACCCTGGCGTTACCCAACT
TAATCGCCTTGCAGCACATCCCCCTTTCGCCAGCTGGCGTAATAGCGAAGAGGCCCGCACCGATCGCCCT
TCCCAACAGTTGCGCAGCCTGAATGGCGAATGGG
[124 nt withheld, positions 6965-7088]
C
[91 nt withheld, positions 7090-7180]
A
[49 nt withheld, positions 7182-7230]
CCTTTGACGTTGGAGTCCACGTTCTTT
[37 nt withheld, positions 7258-7294]
ACCCTATCTCGGTCTATTCTTTTGATTTATAAGGGATTTTGCCGATTTCGGCCTATTGGTTAAAAAATGA
GCTGATTTAACAAAAATTTAACGCGAATTTTAACAAAATATTAACGCTTACAATTTAGGTGGCACTTTTC
GGGGAAATGTGCGCGGAACCCCTATTTGTTTATTTTTCTAAATACATTCAAATATGTATCCGCTCATGAG
ACAATAACCCTGATAAATGCTTCAATAATATTGAAAAAGGAAGAGTATGAGTATTCAACATTTCCGTGTC
GCCCTTATTCCCTTTTTTGCGGCATTTTGCCTTCCTGTTTTTGCTCACCCAGAAACGCTGGTGAAAGTAA
AAGATGCTGAAGATCAGTTGGGTGCACGAGTGGGTTACATCGAACTGGATCTCAACAGCGGTAAGATCCT
TGAGAGTTTTCGCCCCGAAGAACGTTTTCCAATGATGAGCACTTTTAAAGTTCTGCTATGTGGCGCGGTA
TTATCCCGTATTGACGCCGGGCAAGAGCAACTCGGTCGCCGCATACACTATTCTCAGAATGACTTGGTTG
AGTACTCACCAGTCACAGAAAAGCATCTTACGGATGGCATGACAGTAAGAGAATTATGCAGTGCTGCCAT
AACCATGAGTGATAACACTGCGGCCAACTTACTTCTGACAACGATCGGAGGACCGAAGGAGCTAACCGCT
TTTTTGCACAACATGGGGGATCATGTAACTCGCCTTGATCGTTGGGAACCGGAGCTGAATGAAGCCATAC
CAAACGACGAGCGTGACACCACGATGCCTGTAGCAATGGCAACAACGTTGCGCAAACTATTAACTGGCGA
ACTACTTACTCTAGCTTCCCGGCAACAATTAATAGACTGGATGGAGGCGGATAAAGTTGCAGGACCACTT
CTGCGCTCGGCCCTTCCGGCTGGCTGGTTTATTGCTGATAAATCTGGAGCCGGTGAGCGTGGGTCTCGCG
GTATCATTGCAGCACTGGGGCCAGATGGTAAGCCCTCCCGTATCGTAGTTATCTACACGACGGGGAGTCA
GGCAACTATGGATGAACGAAATAGACAGATCGCTGAGATAGGTGCCTCACTGATTAAGCATTGGTAACTG
TCAGACCAAGTTTACTCATATATACTTTAGATTGATTTAAAACTTCATTTTTAATTTAAAAGGATCTAGG
TGAAGATCCTTTTTGATAATCTCATGACCAAAATCCCTTAACGTGAGTTTTCGTTCCACTGAGCGTCAGA
CCCCGTAGAAAAGATCAAAGGATCTTCTTGAGATCCTTTTTTTCTGCGCGTAATCTGCTGCTTGCAAACA
AAAAAACCACCGCTACCAGCGGTGGTTTGTTTGCCGGATCAAGAGCTACCAACTCTTTTTCCGAAGGTAA
CTGGCTTCAGCAGAGCGCAGATACCAAATACTGTTCTTCTAGTGTAGCCGTAGTTAGGCCACCACTTCAA
GAACTCTGTAGCACCGCCTACATACCTCGCTCTGCTAATCCTGTTACCAGTGGCTGCTGCCAGTGGCGAT
AAGTCGTGTCTTACCGGGTTGGACTCAAGACGATAGTTACCGGATAAGGCGCAGCGGTCGGGCTGAACGG
GGGGTTCGTGCACACAGCCCAGCTTGGAGCGAACGACCTACACCGAACTGAGATACCTACAGCGTGAGCT
ATGAGAAAGCGCCACGCTTCCCGAAGGGAGAAAGGCGGACAGGTATCCGGTAAGCGGCAGGGTCGGAACA
GGAGAGCGCACGAGGGAGCTTCCAGGGGGAAACGCCTGGTATCTTTATAGTCCTGTCGGGTTTCGCCACC
TCTGACTTGAGCGTCGATTTTTGTGATGCTCGTCAGGGGGGCGGAGCCTATGGAAAAACGCCAGCAACGC
GGCCTTTTTACGGTTCCTGGCCTTTTGCTGGCCTTTTGCTCACATGTTCTTTCCTGCGTTATCCCCTGAT
TCTGTGGATAACCGTATTACCGCCTTTGAGTGAGCTGATACCGCTCGCCGCAGCCGAACGACCGAGCGCA
GCGAGTCAGTGAGCGAGGAAGCGGAAGAGCGCCCAATACGCAAACCGCCTCTCCCCGCGCGTTGGCCGAT
TCATTAATGCAGCTGGCACGACAGGTTTCCCGACTGGAAAGCGGGCAGTGAGCGCAACGCAATTAATGTG
AGTTAGCTCACTCATTAGGCACCCCAGGCTTTACACTTTATGCTTCCGGCTCGTATGTTGTGTGGAATTG
TGAGCGGATAACAATTTCACACAGGAAACAGCTATGACCATGATTACGCCAAGCGCGCAATTAACCCTCA
CTAAAGGGAACAAAAGCTGGAGCTGCAAGC
Features (pLannotate 1.2.2; 31 found; start..end, strand, type, name):
      5..231     +  promoter       RSV promoter: Rous sarcoma virus enhancer/promoter
    232..412     +  LTR            5' LTR (truncated): truncated 5' long terminal repeat (LTR) from HIV-1
    459..584     +  misc_feature   HIV-1 Ψ: packaging signal of human immunodeficiency virus type 1
    568..931     +  CDS            HIV-1 gag (fragment): gag protein from human immunodeficiency virus 1; gag
   1077..1310    +  misc_feature   RRE: The Rev response element (RRE) of HIV-1 allows for Rev-dependent mRNA export from the nucleus to the cytoplasm.
   1687..1713    +  CDS            Rev (fragment): human immunodeficiency virus 1 (HIV-1) Rev protein; rev; enhances nuclear export of unspliced and incompletely spliced viral mRNAs
   1720..1743    +  promoter       SV40 promoter (fragment): SV40 early promoter
   1744..1815    +  promoter       SV40 promoter (fragment): SV40 enhancer and early promoter
   1839..1974    +  rep_origin     SV40 ori: SV40 origin of replication
   2020..2616    +  CDS            PuroR (fragment): puromycin N-acetyltransferase; pac from Streptomyces; confers resistance to puromycin
   2665..2782    +  misc_feature   cPPT/CTS: central polypurine tract and central termination sequence of HIV-1
   2847..2913    +  CDS            small t antigen (fragment): SV40 (simian virus 40) small t antigen
   2920..4098    +  promoter       EF-1α promoter: strong constitutive promoter for human elongation factor EF-1α
   4244..5380    +  CDS            NR2E1: NR2E1_HUMAN - Also known as TLX. Experimental evidence at protein level: Swiss-Prot protein existence level 1. Orphan receptor that binds DNA as a monomer to hormone response elements (HRE) containing an extended core motif half-site sequence 5'-AAGGTCA-3' in which the 5' flanking nucleotides participate in determining receptor specificity (By similarity). May be required to pattern anterior brain differentiation. Involved in the regulation of retinal development and essential for vision. During retinogenesis, regulates PTEN-Cyclin D expression via binding to the promoter region of PTEN and su
   5396..5449    +  promoter       U6 promoter (fragment): RNA polymerase III promoter for human U6 snRNA
   5491..6079    +  misc_feature   WPRE: woodchuck hepatitis virus posttranscriptional regulatory element
   6130..6149    +  misc_feature   cPPT/CTS (fragment): central polypurine tract and central termination sequence of HIV-1
   6151..6384    +  LTR            3' LTR (ΔU3): self-inactivating 3' long terminal repeat (LTR) from HIV-1
   6462..6583    +  polyA_signal   SV40 poly(A) signal: SV40 polyadenylation signal
   6623..6758    +  rep_origin     SV40 ori: SV40 origin of replication
   6779..6797    -  promoter       T7 promoter: promoter for bacteriophage T7 RNA polymerase
   6805..6960    +  CDS            lacZα (fragment): LacZα fragment of β-galactosidase; lacZ fragment
   6965..7393    +  rep_origin     f1 ori (sequence partly withheld): f1 bacteriophage origin of replication; arrow indicates direction of (+) strand synthesis
   7446..7550    +  promoter       AmpR promoter: bla
   7551..8411    +  CDS            AmpR: β-lactamase; bla; confers resistance to ampicillin, carbenicillin, and related antibiotics
   8582..9170    +  rep_origin     ori: high-copy-number ColE1/pMB1/pBR322/pUC origin of replication
   9353..9445    +  CDS            lacI (fragment): lac repressor; lacI; The lac repressor binds to the lac operator to inhibit transcription in E. coli. This inhibition can be relieved by adding lactose or isopropyl-β-D-thiogalactopyranoside (IPTG).
   9458..9479    +  protein_bind   CAP binding site: CAP binding activates transcription in the presence of cAMP. E. coli catabolite activator protein
   9494..9524    +  promoter       lac promoter: promoter for the E. coli lac operon
   9532..9548    +  protein_bind   lac operator: The lac repressor binds to the lac operator to inhibit transcription in E. coli. This inhibition can be relieved by adding lactose or isopropyl-β-D-thiogalactopyranoside (IPTG). lac repressor encoded by lacI
   9593..9611    +  promoter       T3 promoter: promoter for bacteriophage T3 RNA polymerase
