[The description below was written by a language model from this plasmid's Addgene catalogue record and pLannotate feature annotations shown in this document.]
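Description:
TFORF1520 is a lentiviral mammalian expression plasmid built on the pLX_TRC317 backbone from the Broad Institute Genetic Perturbation Platform, carrying the human NR2E1 open reading frame (also known as TLX or TLL), an orphan nuclear receptor involved in anterior brain and retinal development. It belongs to a barcoded transcription factor ORF collection in which each clone carries a unique 24-bp barcode, so that individual factors can be identified by sequencing in pooled overexpression screens such as directed differentiation experiments. The barcode itself is not annotated in the feature table. In bacteria, the plasmid replicates from a high-copy ColE1/pUC-type origin and is selected with ampicillin through the AmpR β-lactamase gene. An f1 origin and remnants of a lac/lacZα cloning region flanked by T7 and T3 promoters are also present. The depositor warns that recombination can occur, as is common for LTR-containing vectors.

The viral cassette has a third-generation, self-inactivating layout. An RSV promoter drives a truncated HIV-1 5' LTR, followed by the Ψ packaging signal with a gag fragment, the Rev response element for Rev-dependent nuclear export of the genomic RNA, and a cPPT/CTS element. The cassette ends in a ΔU3 3' LTR that disables LTR promoter activity after integration, followed by an SV40 polyadenylation signal. Within the provirus, an SV40 early promoter drives the puromycin N-acetyltransferase gene for selection of transduced cells. Downstream, the strong constitutive EF-1α promoter drives the NR2E1 ORF, with a WPRE following the insert to enhance transcript stability and expression. The annotated coding region is somewhat shorter than the listed insert size. The ORF portion was made by gene synthesis.
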