Addgene plasmid #141833: TFORF1520
Purpose: Lentiviral vector for overexpressing transcription factor ORFs with unique 24-bp barcodes. Barcodes facilitate identification of transcription factors in pooled screens.
Depositing lab: Feng Zhang. Depositing organization: Broad Institute. Publication: A transcription factor atlas of directed differentiation. Joung J, Ma S, Tay T, Geiger-Schuller KR, Kirchgatterer PC, Verdine VK, Guo B, Arias-Garcia MA, Allen WE, Singh A, Kuksenko O, Abudayyeh OO, Gootenberg JS, Fu Z, Macrae RK, Buenrostro JD, Regev A, Zhang F. Cell. 2023 Jan 5;186(1):209-229.e26. doi: 10.1016/j.cell.2022.11.026. PubMed 36608654.
Backbone
  Vector backbone: pLX_TRC317
  Backbone manufacturer: Broad Institute Genetic Perturbation Platform
  Backbone size w/o insert (bp): 8264
  Vector type: Mammalian Expression, Lentiviral
  Selectable markers: Puromycin
Growth in bacteria
  Bacterial resistance: Ampicillin, 100 μg/mL
  Growth temperature: 37°C
  Growth strain: NEB Stable
  Copy number: High Copy
Gene/Insert
  Gene/Insert name: NR2E1
  Species: H. sapiens (human)
  Insert size (bp): 1370
  Entrez Gene: NR2E1 (a.k.a. TLL, TLX, XTLL)
  Promoter: EF1a
  Cloning method: Unknown
  Sequencing primers: 5′ GGGTGGAGACTGAAGTTAGGCCAG; 3′ CACATAGCGTAAAAGGAGCAACATAG
Terms and licenses: Academic/Nonprofit Terms; Industry Terms: Not Available to Industry
Depositor comments: NM_001286102,ENST00000368983 . The transcription factor ORF portion of this plasmid was synthesized by Genewiz. Please test multiple small colonies in case of plasmid recombination. To make this collection available in a timely manner, a portion of this collection was not fully sequenced by Addgene. If an Addgene verified full plasmid sequence is not available, please contact us prior to placing an order to request the full sequence.
How to cite: TFORF1520 was a gift from Feng Zhang (Addgene plasmid # 141833 ; http://n2t.net/addgene:141833 ; RRID:Addgene_141833)
