>Addgene plasmid #141833 | TFORF1520 | depositor partial sequence | sequence record 277636 | Insert
ACCGCCACCATGTTTCGAGCTGGGGCAGAGGGAGCAGAGAAGGAGCCCTCACCGCGGCCGGAATGCAGAG
CGGACCCTGGCCCAGGACTGGGTTTCCCTTTAGGCTCGGGCCTACCCTGGCCCTCGCTGTTGGAATCTCC
AGGAGGCCGCATTTTAGATATCCCCTGCAAAGTGTGTGGCGACCGCAGCTCGGGGAAGCACTACGGGGTC
TACGCCTGCGACGGCTGCTCAGGTTTTTTCAAACGGAGCATCCGAAGGAATAGGACCTATGTCTGCAAAT
CTGGAAACCAGGGAGGCTGTCCGGTGGACAAGACGCACAGAAACCAGTGCAGGGCGTGTCGGCTGAAGAA
GTGTTTGGAAGTCAACATGAACAAAGACGCCGTGCAGCACGAGCGGGGGCCTCGGACGTCCACCATCCGC
AAGCAAGTGGCCCTCTACTTCCGTGGACACAAGGAGGAGAACGGGGCCGCCGCGCACTTTCCCTCGGCGG
CGCTCCCTGCGCCGGCCTTCTTCACCGCGGTCACGCAGCTGGAGCCGCACGGCCTGGAGCTGGCCGCGGT
GTCCACCACTCCAGAGCGGCAGACCCTCGTGAGCCTGGCTCAGCCCACGCCCAAGTACCCCCATGAAGTG
AATGGGACCCCAATGTATCTCTATGAAGTGGCCACGGAGTCGGTGTGTGAATCAGCTGCCAGACTTCTCT
TCATGAGCATCAAGTGGGCTAAGAGTGTGCCAGCCTTCTCCACGCTGTCTTTGCAAGACCAGCTGATGCT
TTTGGAAGATGCTTGGAGAGAACTGTTTGTTCTAGGAATAGCACAATGGGCCATTCCGGTTGATGCTAAC
ACTCTACTGGCTGTATCTGGCATGAACGGTGACAACACAGATTCCCAGAAGCTGAACAAGATCATATCTG
AAATACAGGCTTTACAAGAGGTGGTGGCTCGATTTAGACAACTCCGGTTAGATGCTACTGAATTTGCCTG
TCTAAAATGCATCGTCACTTTCAAAGCCGTTCCTACACATAGTGGTTCTGAACTGAGAAGTTTCCGGAAT
GCTGCCGCCATTGCAGCCCTTCAAGATGAGGCTCAGCTAACGCTCAACAGCTACATCCATACCAGATATC
CCACTCAACCCTGTCGCTTTGGAAAACTCCTGTTGCTTTTGCCAGCTTTACGTTCTATTAGCCCATCAAC
TATAGAAGAAGTGTTTTTCAAAAAAACCATCGGCAATGTGCCAATTACAAGACTGCTTTCAGATATGTAC
AAATCCAGTGATATCTAGTAATGAACTAGTCCGTAACTTGAAAGTATTTCGATTTCTTGGCTTTATATAT
CTTGTGGAAAGGACGAGTGATGCCTGTTTCATGGAGTAGT
