>Addgene plasmid #141833 | TFORF1520 | depositor partial sequence | sequence record 277637 | Barcode
GTGATGCCTGTTTCATGGAGTAGT
